LOCUS       Exported 10238 bp ds-DNA circular SYN 12-MAY-2021
DEFINITION  Express CHO codon-optimized dCas9 fused to VPR for CRISPR
            activation. 2A linked ZsGreen1 marker.
ACCESSION   .
VERSION     .
KEYWORDS    VPR_dCas9
SOURCE      synthetic DNA construct
  ORGANISM  synthetic DNA construct
REFERENCE   1 (bases 1 to 10238)
  AUTHORS   Karottki KJC, Hefzi H, Xiong K, Shamie I, Hansen AH, Li S, Pedersen
            LE, Li S, Lee JS, Lee GM, Kildegaard HF, Lewis NE
  TITLE     Awakening dormant glycosyltransferases in CHO cells with CRISPRa.
  JOURNAL   Biotechnol Bioeng. 2020 Feb;117(2):593-598. doi: 10.1002/bit.27199.
            Epub 2019 Nov 12.
  PUBMED    31631317
REFERENCE   2 (bases 1 to 10238)
  AUTHORS   .
  TITLE     Direct Submission
  JOURNAL   Exported May 12, 2021 from SnapGene Server 1.1.58
            http://www.snapgene.com
FEATURES             Location/Qualifiers
     source          1..10238
                     /organism="synthetic DNA construct"
                     /mol_type="other DNA"
     CDS             complement(287..1147)
                     /codon_start=1
                     /gene="bla"
                     /product="beta-lactamase"
                     /label=AmpR
                     /note="confers resistance to ampicillin, carbenicillin, and
                     related antibiotics"
                     /translation="MSIQHFRVALIPFFAAFCLPVFAHPETLVKVKDAEDQLGARVGYI
                     ELDLNSGKILESFRPEERFPMMSTFKVLLCGAVLSRIDAGQEQLGRRIHYSQNDLVEYS
                     PVTEKHLTDGMTVRELCSAAITMSDNTAANLLLTTIGGPKELTAFLHNMGDHVTRLDRW
                     EPELNEAIPNDERDTTMPVAMATTLRKLLTGELLTLASRQQLIDWMEADKVAGPLLRSA
                     LPAGWFIADKSGAGERGSRGIIAALGPDGKPSRIVVIYTTGSQATMDERNRQIAEIGAS
                     LIKHW"
     primer_bind     910..929
                     /label=Amp-R
                     /note="Ampicillin resistance gene, reverse primer"
     promoter        complement(1148..1239)
                     /gene="bla"
                     /label=AmpR promoter
     primer_bind     1281..1300
                     /label=Kan-R
                     /note="Kanamycin resistance gene, reverse primer"
     primer_bind     1306..1325
                     /label=pENTR-R
                     /note="pENTR vectors, reverse primer"
     enhancer        1538..1917
                     /label=CMV enhancer
                     /note="human cytomegalovirus immediate early enhancer"
     promoter        1918..2121
                     /label=CMV promoter
                     /note="human cytomegalovirus (CMV) immediate early
                     promoter"
     primer_bind     2072..2092
                     /label=CMV-F
                     /note="Human CMV immediate early promoter, forward primer"
     regulatory      2176..2185
                     /regulatory_class="other"
                     /note="vertebrate consensus sequence for strong initiation
                     of translation (Kozak, 1987)"
     CDS             2209..2358
                     /codon_start=1
                     /product="tetrameric repeat of the minimal activation
                     domain of herpes simplex virus VP16 (Beerli et al., 1998)"
                     /label=VP64
                     /translation="DALDDFDLDMLGSDALDDFDLDMLGSDALDDFDLDMLGSDALDDF
                     DLDML"
     CDS             2383..2403
                     /codon_start=1
                     /product="nuclear localization signal of SV40 (simian virus
                     40) large T antigen"
                     /label=SV40 NLS
                     /translation="PKKKRKV"
     CDS             2833..3189
                     /codon_start=1
                     /product="transcriptional activation domain of human RelA,
                     also known as p65 (O'Shea and Perkins, 2008)"
                     /label=RelA (p65) AD
                     /translation="PTQAGEGTLSEALLQLQFDDEDLGALLGNSTDPAVFTDLASVDNS
                     EFQQLLNQGIPVAPHTTEPMLMEYPEAITRLVTGAQRPPDPAPAPLGAPGLPNGLLSGD
                     EDFSSIADMDFSALL"
     CDS             3208..3777
                     /codon_start=1
                     /product="transcriptional activation domain from the human
                     herpesvirus 4 (Epstein-Barr virus) replication and
                     transcription activator Rta/BRLF1 (Hardwick et al., 1992;
                     Chavez et al., 2015)"
                     /label=Rta AD
                     /translation="RDSREGMFLPKPEAGSAISDVFEGREVCQPKRIRPFHPPGSPWAN
                     RPLPASLAPTPTGPVHEPVGSLTPAPVPQPLDPAPAVTPEASHLLEDPDEETSQAVKAL
                     REMADTVIPQKEEAAICGQMDLSHPPPRGHLDELTTTLESMTEDLNLDSPLTPELNEIL
                     DTFLNDECLLHAMHISTGLSIFDTSLF"
     CDS             3787..7887
                     /codon_start=1
                     /product="catalytically dead mutant of the Cas9
                     endonuclease from the Streptococcus pyogenes Type II
                     CRISPR/Cas system"
                     /label=dCas9
                     /note="RNA-guided DNA-binding protein that lacks
                     endonuclease activity due to the D10A mutation in the RuvC
                     catalytic domain and the H840A mutation in the HNH
                     catalytic domain"
                     /translation="DKKYSIGLAIGTNSVGWAVITDEYKVPSKKFKVLGNTDRHSIKKN
                     LIGALLFDSGETAEATRLKRTARRRYTRRKNRICYLQEIFSNEMAKVDDSFFHRLEESF
                     LVEEDKKHERHPIFGNIVDEVAYHEKYPTIYHLRKKLVDSTDKADLRLIYLALAHMIKF
                     RGHFLIEGDLNPDNSDVDKLFIQLVQTYNQLFEENPINASGVDAKAILSARLSKSRRLE
                     NLIAQLPGEKKNGLFGNLIALSLGLTPNFKSNFDLAEDAKLQLSKDTYDDDLDNLLAQI
                     GDQYADLFLAAKNLSDAILLSDILRVNTEITKAPLSASMIKRYDEHHQDLTLLKALVRQ
                     QLPEKYKEIFFDQSKNGYAGYIDGGASQEEFYKFIKPILEKMDGTEELLVKLNREDLLR
                     KQRTFDNGSIPHQIHLGELHAILRRQEDFYPFLKDNREKIEKILTFRIPYYVGPLARGN
                     SRFAWMTRKSEETITPWNFEEVVDKGASAQSFIERMTNFDKNLPNEKVLPKHSLLYEYF
                     TVYNELTKVKYVTEGMRKPAFLSGEQKKAIVDLLFKTNRKVTVKQLKEDYFKKIECFDS
                     VEISGVEDRFNASLGTYHDLLKIIKDKDFLDNEENEDILEDIVLTLTLFEDREMIEERL
                     KTYAHLFDDKVMKQLKRRRYTGWGRLSRKLINGIRDKQSGKTILDFLKSDGFANRNFMQ
                     LIHDDSLTFKEDIQKAQVSGQGDSLHEHIANLAGSPAIKKGILQTVKVVDELVKVMGRH
                     KPENIVIEMARENQTTQKGQKNSRERMKRIEEGIKELGSQILKEHPVENTQLQNEKLYL
                     YYLQNGRDMYVDQELDINRLSDYDVDAIVPQSFLKDDSIDNKVLTRSDKNRGKSDNVPS
                     EEVVKKMKNYWRQLLNAKLITQRKFDNLTKAERGGLSELDKAGFIKRQLVETRQITKHV
                     AQILDSRMNTKYDENDKLIREVKVITLKSKLVSDFRKDFQFYKVREINNYHHAHDAYLN
                     AVVGTALIKKYPKLESEFVYGDYKVYDVRKMIAKSEQEIGKATAKYFFYSNIMNFFKTE
                     ITLANGEIRKRPLIETNGETGEIVWDKGRDFATVRKVLSMPQVNIVKKTEVQTGGFSKE
                     SILPKRNSDKLIARKKDWDPKKYGGFDSPTVAYSVLVVAKVEKGKSKKLKSVKELLGIT
                     IMERSSFEKNPIDFLEAKGYKEVKKDLIIKLPKYSLFELENGRKRMLASAGELQKGNEL
                     ALPSKYVNFLYLASHYEKLKGSPEDNEQKQLFVEQHKHYLDEIIEQISEFSKRVILADA
                     NLDKVLSAYNKHRDKPIREQAENIIHLFTLTNLGAPAAFKYFDTTIDRKRYTSTKEVLD
                     ATLIHQSITGLYETRIDLSQLGGD"
     CDS             7900..7920
                     /codon_start=1
                     /product="nuclear localization signal of SV40 (simian virus
                     40) large T antigen"
                     /label=SV40 NLS
                     /translation="PKKKRKV"
     CDS             7939..7992
                     /codon_start=1
                     /product="2A peptide from Thosea asigna virus capsid
                     protein"
                     /label=T2A
                     /note="Eukaryotic ribosomes fail to insert a peptide bond
                     between the Gly and Pro residues, yielding separate
                     polypeptides."
                     /translation="EGRGSLLTCGDVEENPGP"
     CDS             7993..8685
                     /codon_start=1
                     /product="Zoanthus green fluorescent protein"
                     /label=ZsGreen1
                     /note="mammalian codon-optimized"
                     /translation="MAQSKHGLTKEMTMKYRMEGCVDGHKFVITGEGIGYPFKGKQAIN
                     LCVVEGGPLPFAEDILSAAFMYGNRVFTEYPQDIVDYFKNSCPAGYTWDRSFLFEDGAV
                     CICNADITVSVEENCMYHESKFYGVNFPADGPVMKKMTDNWEPSCEKIIPVPKQGILKG
                     DVSMYLLLKDGGRLRCQFDTVYKAKSVPRKMPDWHFIQHKLTREDRSDAKNQKWHLTEH
                     AIASGSALP"
     polyA_signal    8830..9054
                     /label=bGH poly(A) signal
                     /note="bovine growth hormone polyadenylation signal"
     primer_bind     complement(9529..9546)
                     /label=M13 Forward
                     /note="In lacZ gene. Also called M13-F20 or M13 (-21)
                     Forward"
     primer_bind     complement(9529..9545)
                     /label=M13 fwd
                     /note="common sequencing primer, one of multiple similar
                     variants"
     primer_bind     complement(9644..9661)
                     /label=L4440
                     /note="L4440 vector, forward primer"
     rep_origin      complement(9815..165)
                     /direction=LEFT
                     /label=ori
                     /note="high-copy-number ColE1/pMB1/pBR322/pUC origin of
                     replication"
     primer_bind     complement(9895..9914)
                     /label=pBR322ori-F
                     /note="pBR322 origin, forward primer"
ORIGIN
        1 tacggctaca ctagaagaac agtatttggt atctgcgctc tgctgaagcc agttaccttc
       61 ggaaaaagag ttggtagctc ttgatccggc aaacaaacca ccgctggtag cggtggtttt
      121 tttgtttgca agcagcagat tacgcgcaga aaaaaaggat ctcaagaaga tcctttgatc
      181 ttttctacgg ggtctgacgc tcagtggaac gacgcgcgcg taactcacgt taagggattt
      241 tggtcatgag cttgcgccgt cccgtcaagt cagcgtaatg ctctgcttac caatgcttaa
      301 tcagtgaggc acctatctca gcgatctgtc tatttcgttc atccatagtt gcctgactcc
      361 ccgtcgtgta gataactacg atacgggagg gcttaccatc tggccccagc gctgcgatga
      421 taccgcgaga accacgctca ccggctccgg atttatcagc aataaaccag ccagccggaa
      481 gggccgagcg cagaagtggt cctgcaactt tatccgcctc catccagtct attaattgtt
      541 gccgggaagc tagagtaagt agttcgccag ttaatagttt gcgcaacgtt gttgccatcg
      601 ctacaggcat cgtggtgtca cgctcgtcgt ttggtatggc ttcattcagc tccggttccc
      661 aacgatcaag gcgagttaca tgatccccca tgttgtgcaa aaaagcggtt agctccttcg
      721 gtcctccgat cgttgtcaga agtaagttgg ccgcagtgtt atcactcatg gttatggcag
      781 cgctacataa ttctcttact gtcatgccat ccgtaagatg cttttctgtg actggtgagt
      841 actcaaccaa gtcattctga gaatagtgta tgcggcgacc gagttgctct tgcccggcgt
      901 caatacggga taataccgcg ccacatagca gaactttaaa agtgctcatc attggaaaac
      961 gttcttcggg gcgaaaactc tcaaggatct taccgctgtt gagatccagt tcgatgtaac
     1021 ccactcgtgc acccaactga tcttcagcat cttttacttt caccagcgtt tctgggtgag
     1081 caaaaacagg aaggcaaaat gccgcaaaaa agggaataag ggcgacacgg aaatgttgaa
     1141 tactcatatt cttccttttt caatattatt gaagcattta tcagggttat tgtctcatga
     1201 gcggatacat atttgaatgt atttagaaaa ataaacaaat aggggtcagt gttacaacca
     1261 attaaccaat tctgaacatt atcgcgagcc catttatacc tgaatatggc tcataacacc
     1321 ccttgtttgc ctggcggcag tagcgcggtg gtcccacctg accccatgcc gaactcagaa
     1381 gtgaaacgcc gtagcgccga tggtagtgtg gggactcccc atgcgagagt agggaactgc
     1441 caggcatcaa ataaaacgaa aggctcagtc gaaagactgg gcctttcgcc cgggctaatt
     1501 atggggtgtc gcccttattc gactcagtcg gtgtgttgac attgattatt gactagttat
     1561 taatagtaat caattacggg gtcattagtt catagcccat atatggagtt ccgcgttaca
     1621 taacttacgg taaatggccc gcctggctga ccgcccaacg acccccgccc attgacgtca
     1681 ataatgacgt atgttcccat agtaacgcca atagggactt tccattgacg tcaatgggtg
     1741 gagtatttac ggtaaactgc ccacttggca gtacatcaag tgtatcatat gccaagtacg
     1801 ccccctattg acgtcaatga cggtaaatgg cccgcctggc attatgccca gtacatgacc
     1861 ttatgggact ttcctacttg gcagtacatc tacgtattag tcatcgctat taccatggtg
     1921 atgcggtttt ggcagtacat caatgggcgt ggatagcggt ttgactcacg gggatttcca
     1981 agtctccacc ccattgacgt caatgggagt ttgttttggc accaaaatca acgggacttt
     2041 ccaaaatgtc gtaacaactc cgccccattg acgcaaatgg gcggtaggcg tgtacggtgg
     2101 gaggtctata taagcagagc tctctggcta actagagaac ccactgctta ctggcttatc
     2161 gaaataagca gcgtcgccac catggaggcc agcggttccg gacgggctga cgcattggac
     2221 gattttgatc tggatatgct gggaagtgac gccctcgatg attttgacct tgacatgctt
     2281 ggttcggatg cccttgatga ctttgacctc gacatgctcg gcagtgacgc ccttgatgat
     2341 ttcgacctgg acatgctgat taactctaga agttccggat ctccgaaaaa gaaacgcaaa
     2401 gttggtagcc agtacctgcc cgacaccgac gaccggcacc ggatcgagga aaagcggaag
     2461 cggacctacg agacattcaa gagcatcatg aagaagtccc ccttcagcgg ccccaccgac
     2521 cctaggcctc cacctagaag aatcgccgtg cccagcagat ccagcgccag cgtgccaaaa
     2581 cctgcccccc agccttaccc cttcaccagc agcctgagca ccatcaacta cgacgagttc
     2641 cctaccatgg tgttccccag cggccagatc tctcaggcct ctgctctggc cccagcccct
     2701 cctcaggtgc tgcctcaggc tcctgctcct gcaccagctc cagccatggt gtctgcactg
     2761 gctcaggcac cagcacccgt gcctgtgctg gctcctggac ctccacaggc tgtggctcca
     2821 ccagccccta aacctacaca ggccggcgag ggcacactgt ctgaagctct gctgcagctg
     2881 cagttcgacg acgaggatct gggagccctg ctgggaaaca gcaccgatcc tgccgtgttc
     2941 accgacctgg ccagcgtgga caacagcgag ttccagcagc tgctgaacca gggcatccct
     3001 gtggcccctc acaccaccga gcccatgctg atggaatacc ccgaggccat cacccggctc
     3061 gtgacaggcg ctcagaggcc tcctgatcca gctcctgccc ctctgggagc accaggcctg
     3121 cctaatggac tgctgtctgg cgacgaggac ttcagctcta tcgccgatat ggatttctca
     3181 gccttgctgg gctctggcag cggcagccgg gattccaggg aagggatgtt tttgccgaag
     3241 cctgaggccg gctccgctat tagtgacgtg tttgagggcc gcgaggtgtg ccagccaaaa
     3301 cgaatccggc catttcatcc tccaggaagt ccatgggcca accgcccact ccccgccagc
     3361 ctcgcaccaa caccaaccgg tccagtacat gagccagtcg ggtcactgac cccggcacca
     3421 gtccctcagc cactggatcc agcgcccgca gtgactcccg aggccagtca cctgttggag
     3481 gatcccgatg aagagacgag ccaggctgtc aaagcccttc gggagatggc cgatactgtg
     3541 attccccaga aggaagaggc tgcaatctgt ggccaaatgg acctttccca tccgccccca
     3601 aggggccatc tggatgagct gacaaccaca cttgagtcca tgaccgagga tctgaacctg
     3661 gactcacccc tgaccccgga attgaacgag attctggata ccttcctgaa cgacgagtgc
     3721 ctcttgcatg ccatgcatat cagcacagga ctgtccatct tcgacacatc tctgtttaaa
     3781 gcctatgaca agaaatactc catcggcctt gccatcggga ccaacagcgt gggttgggcc
     3841 gtgatcactg acgaatacaa agtgccatcg aaaaagttta aggtgctggg caatactgac
     3901 agacatagca tcaagaaaaa cctgattgga gccctcctgt tcgactccgg ggaaaccgcc
     3961 gaagccactc gcctgaaacg gaccgcacgc cggaggtaca ctcgccggaa gaatagaatc
     4021 tgctaccttc aagagatctt tagcaacgag atggccaaag tggacgattc gttcttccac
     4081 cggctggagg agtcattcct ggtcgaagag gacaaaaagc atgagagaca tccgatcttc
     4141 ggtaacattg tggatgaggt cgcctaccac gagaagtacc ccactatcta ccatttgcgc
     4201 aagaagttgg tcgactcgac tgataaggcc gacctcagac tcatctacct cgctttggca
     4261 cacatgatca agtttagggg tcacttcctg attgaagggg atctgaaccc agacaactcg
     4321 gatgtggata aactgtttat ccagctggtc cagacttaca atcagctctt tgaggagaac
     4381 ccgatcaatg cctccggcgt ggatgctaag gcaatcctgt ccgcacgctt gtcaaagagc
     4441 cggcggctcg aaaatctgat cgcacagctt ccgggagaaa agaaaaacgg actgtttgga
     4501 aaccttatcg ccctctcgct gggactcact cctaacttca aatccaattt tgatttggcc
     4561 gaggatgcca agctgcagct gtcgaaggac acctacgacg atgacctcga caatcttctg
     4621 gcccagatcg gggaccagta cgccgatctg ttcctcgcgg ccaaaaacct gtcagacgca
     4681 atcttgctga gcgatatctt gagggtcaat accgaaatca ctaaggctcc attgtcagca
     4741 tcgatgatca agaggtacga tgaacaccat caggacctga ccctgctcaa ggcactggtg
     4801 cggcagcaac tgccggaaaa gtacaaggag atcttcttcg atcaaagcaa gaatgggtac
     4861 gcagggtaca tcgatggtgg agcatcacaa gaagagttct acaaattcat caagcccatc
     4921 cttgaaaaga tggacgggac ggaagaactg ctggtgaagc tgaatcggga agatctgctg
     4981 cggaagcagc gcaccttcga caatggttcc atcccacacc aaatccatct cggcgaactg
     5041 cacgcgatcc ttcgccggca ggaagatttc tacccgttct tgaaggataa cagagaaaag
     5101 atcgagaaaa tcctgacctt tagaatcccg tactacgtgg gcccgttggc tcgcggaaac
     5161 tcaagattcg cctggatgac tagaaaatcc gaagaaacga ttaccccgtg gaactttgaa
     5221 gaggtcgtcg acaagggagc ctcggcacag tcgttcatcg aacggatgac caatttcgac
     5281 aagaacctcc ccaacgaaaa ggtgctcccg aaacactcgc tgctgtatga gtacttcacg
     5341 gtctacaacg agctgaccaa ggtgaagtac gtgaccgaag gaatgcggaa gcccgctttt
     5401 ctgtccggtg aacagaaaaa ggccatcgtg gacctcctct tcaagactaa cagaaaggtg
     5461 accgtgaaac agcttaaaga ggactacttc aagaagatcg agtgttttga ctccgtggaa
     5521 atctcgggag tggaggatag gtttaacgct tcgctgggga cctaccatga ccttctcaag
     5581 atcatcaagg ataaggattt cctggacaac gaagaaaacg aggacatcct tgaggacatc
     5641 gtgttgacct tgaccctgtt tgaggatcgg gaaatgatcg aggagagact gaaaacttac
     5701 gcgcatcttt tcgacgacaa agtgatgaag cagctgaaaa gaagaagata cactggctgg
     5761 ggacggctgt cgaggaaact gattaacgga attagggata aacaaagcgg aaagactatc
     5821 ctcgattttc tcaagtcgga cggcttcgcc aatcggaact ttatgcagct catccacgac
     5881 gatagcctga ccttcaagga agatatccaa aaagcccaag tgtccggcca gggagatagc
     5941 ttgcacgagc acattgctaa cctggccggt tcaccagcca ttaagaaggg aatcctccaa
     6001 accgtgaagg tggtcgacga actcgtcaag gtgatgggcc gccataagcc agagaacatc
     6061 gtgatcgaga tggctcgcga aaatcagact actcagaagg gtcaaaagaa ctcccgcgag
     6121 cgcatgaagc gcatcgaaga aggaattaag gagctgggct cacaaatcct caaagaacat
     6181 cctgtcgaga acacccaact tcagaacgag aaactgtacc tctactatct ccaaaatggc
     6241 cgggacatgt acgtcgatca ggaattggat atcaaccgcc tctcagacta cgacgtggat
     6301 gctatcgtgc cgcagtcgtt tctcaaagat gatagcatcg acaacaaggt cctgacgagg
     6361 tcggataaga accgcgggaa atccgacaat gtgccttcgg aagaggtggt gaaaaagatg
     6421 aagaactact ggaggcaatt gcttaatgcc aaactgatca cccagcgcaa attcgacaac
     6481 cttactaagg ccgagcgcgg aggactgtcc gaactcgata aggcggggtt catcaaaaga
     6541 caattggtcg aaactcggca aattaccaag catgtcgctc agatcctcga ctcgcgcatg
     6601 aacactaagt atgatgagaa cgacaagctc attcgcgaag tgaaagtgat taccctcaaa
     6661 tcaaagctgg tgtcggactt cagaaaagac tttcaattct acaaggtgcg ggagattaac
     6721 aactaccacc acgcgcacga cgcctacctc aatgcagtgg tgggaaccgc cctcatcaag
     6781 aagtatccaa agctcgaaag cgagttcgtg tacggggact ataaagtgta cgatgtgcgg
     6841 aaaatgatcg caaagagcga gcaagagatc ggcaaagcaa cggccaaata cttcttctac
     6901 agcaacatta tgaacttttt caagaccgag attaccctgg cgaacggaga aatccggaag
     6961 cggcctttga tcgaaacgaa tggggaaact ggagaaatcg tgtgggacaa gggcagagac
     7021 tttgcgaccg tgagaaaggt gctgtccatg ccacaagtca acatcgtgaa gaaaactgaa
     7081 gtgcagactg gaggattttc caaggagtca atccttccga agcgcaacag cgacaagctg
     7141 atcgccagga agaaggattg ggaccccaag aagtacggtg gttttgattc acctactgtc
     7201 gcttacagcg tgctggtggt ggccaaggtg gaaaagggga agtcaaagaa attgaagtcg
     7261 gtgaaggaat tgctggggat tactatcatg gagaggagca gcttcgaaaa gaatcccatc
     7321 gacttcttgg aggccaaggg atacaaagag gtgaagaaag acctgatcat taagctgccg
     7381 aagtactcct tgttcgaact ggaaaacggc agaaagcgga tgctggcctc cgccggagag
     7441 ctgcagaagg gtaacgagct ggctctgccc agcaaatacg tgaatttcct ctacctggcc
     7501 tcccattacg agaagctcaa gggaagcccg gaggataatg agcaaaaaca actgttcgtc
     7561 gagcagcaca agcactacct cgacgagatc atcgaacaaa tctccgagtt ctcgaagcgg
     7621 gtgattctgg ccgacgcaaa ccttgataaa gtcctcagcg cctacaacaa gcaccgcgac
     7681 aaaccgatca gagaacaagc tgagaacatc atccacctgt tcacgctgac taacttggga
     7741 gcgcctgccg ccttcaagta cttcgacacc actatcgatc ggaaacggta cacttccact
     7801 aaggaagtgc tggacgcaac cctgatccat cagtccatca ccggacttta tgagactcgg
     7861 atcgatctca gccagcttgg cggtgattca agagctgacc cgaagaagaa gcgcaaggtc
     7921 agacgtcatg gcagtggaga gggcagagga agtctgctaa catgcggtga cgtcgaggag
     7981 aatcctggcc caatggccca gtccaagcac ggcctgacca aggagatgac catgaagtac
     8041 cgcatggagg gctgcgtgga cggccacaag ttcgtgatca ccggcgaggg catcggctac
     8101 cccttcaagg gcaagcaggc catcaacctg tgcgtggtgg agggcggccc cttgcccttc
     8161 gccgaggaca tcttgtccgc cgccttcatg tacggcaacc gcgtgttcac cgagtacccc
     8221 caggacatcg tcgactactt caagaactcc tgccccgccg gctacacctg ggaccgctcc
     8281 ttcctgttcg aggacggcgc cgtgtgcatc tgcaacgccg acatcaccgt gagcgtggag
     8341 gagaactgca tgtaccacga gtccaagttc tacggcgtga acttccccgc cgacggcccc
     8401 gtgatgaaga agatgaccga caactgggag ccctcctgcg agaagatcat ccccgtgccc
     8461 aagcagggca tcttgaaggg cgacgtgagc atgtacctgc tgctgaagga cggtggccgc
     8521 ttgcgctgcc agttcgacac cgtgtacaag gccaagtccg tgccccgcaa gatgcccgac
     8581 tggcacttca tccagcacaa gctgacccgc gaggaccgca gcgacgccaa gaaccagaag
     8641 tggcacctga ccgagcacgc catcgcctcc ggctccgcct tgcccaagct tccgcggagc
     8701 catggcttcc cgccggcggt ggcggcgcag gatgatggca cgctgcccat gtcttgtgcc
     8761 caggagagcg ggatggaccg tcaccctgca gcctgtgctt ctgctaggat caatgtgtag
     8821 acacagtctc tgtgccttct agttgccagc catctgttgt ttgcccctcc cccgtgcctt
     8881 ccttgaccct ggaaggtgcc actcccactg tcctttccta ataaaatgag gaaattgcat
     8941 cgcattgtct gagtaggtgt cattctattc tggggggtgg ggtggggcag gacagcaagg
     9001 gggaggattg ggaagacaat agcaggcatg ctggggatgc ggtgggctct atggacttgc
     9061 gtagtgagtc gaataagggc gacacaaaat ttattctaaa tgcataataa atactgataa
     9121 catcttatag tttgtattat attttgtatt atcgttgaca tgtataattt tgatatcaaa
     9181 aactgatttt ccctttatta ttttcgagat ttattttctt aattctcttt aacaaactag
     9241 aaatattgta tatacaaaaa atcataaata atagatgaat agtttaatta taggtgttca
     9301 tcaatcgaaa aagcaacgta tcttatttaa agtgcgttgc ttttttctca tttataaggt
     9361 taaataattc tcatatatca agcaaagtga caggcgccct taaatattct gacaaatgct
     9421 ctttccctaa actcccccca taaaaaaacc cgccgaagcg ggtttttacg ttatttgcgg
     9481 attaacgatt actcgttatc agaaccgccc agggggcccg agcttaagac tggccgtcgt
     9541 tttacaacac agaaagagtt tgtagaaacg caaaaaggcc atccgtcagg ggccttctgc
     9601 ttagtttgat gcctggcagt tccctactct cgccttccgc ttcctcgctc actgactcgc
     9661 tgcgctcggt cgttcggctg cggcgagcgg tatcagctca ctcaaaggcg gtaatacggt
     9721 tatccacaga atcaggggat aacgcaggaa agaacatgtg agcaaaaggc cagcaaaagg
     9781 ccaggaaccg taaaaaggcc gcgttgctgg cgtttttcca taggctccgc ccccctgacg
     9841 agcatcacaa aaatcgacgc tcaagtcaga ggtggcgaaa cccgacagga ctataaagat
     9901 accaggcgtt tccccctgga agctccctcg tgcgctctcc tgttccgacc ctgccgctta
     9961 ccggatacct gtccgccttt ctcccttcgg gaagcgtggc gctttctcat agctcacgct
    10021 gtaggtatct cagttcggtg taggtcgttc gctccaagct gggctgtgtg cacgaacccc
    10081 ccgttcagcc cgaccgctgc gccttatccg gtaactatcg tcttgagtcc aacccggtaa
    10141 gacacgactt atcgccactg gcagcagcca ctggtaacag gattagcaga gcgaggtatg
    10201 taggcggtgc tacagagttc ttgaagtggt gggctaac
//
