[The description below was written by a language model from this plasmid's Addgene catalogue record and the feature table of its GenBank file.]
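Description:
VPR_dCas9 is a mammalian expression plasmid of about 10.2 kb built on the pJ204 backbone. It delivers a CRISPR activation (CRISPRa) effector to Chinese hamster ovary (CHO) cells. In E. coli it replicates from a high-copy ColE1/pUC-type origin and is selected with ampicillin through the bla (AmpR) gene. The feature table shows no mammalian selection marker or episomal replication element, so transfected cells are identified by the fluorescent reporter rather than by drug resistance.

The synthetic insert of roughly 7.4 kb is a single open reading frame driven by the human CMV immediate-early enhancer and promoter, preceded by a Kozak consensus and terminated by the bovine growth hormone polyadenylation signal. At the N terminus is the tripartite VPR activator, made up of VP64 (four copies of the minimal VP16 activation domain), an SV40 nuclear localization signal, the p65/RelA activation domain and the Epstein-Barr virus Rta activation domain. VPR is fused to a CHO codon-optimized, catalytically dead Streptococcus pyogenes Cas9 (D10A and H840A), followed by a second SV40 NLS. A T2A peptide then links ZsGreen1, so ribosome skipping yields the green fluorescent marker as a separate polypeptide made from the same transcript. The catalogue names the reporter ZsGreen1-DR, which suggests a destabilized variant, although only the ZsGreen1 coding region itself is annotated.

No guide RNA cassette is annotated, so sgRNAs must be supplied from a separate construct to direct the activator to target promoters. The associated work used this system to switch on transcriptionally silent glycosyltransferase genes in CHO cells.
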