Addgene plasmid #134601: VPR_dCas9
Purpose: Express CHO codon-optimized dCas9 fused to VPR for CRISPR activation. 2A linked ZsGreen1 marker
Depositing lab: Lasse Ebdrup Pedersen. Depositing organization: Danmarks Tekniske Universitet. Publication: Awakening dormant glycosyltransferases in CHO cells with CRISPRa. Karottki KJC, Hefzi H, Xiong K, Shamie I, Hansen AH, Li S, Pedersen LE, Li S, Lee JS, Lee GM, Kildegaard HF, Lewis NE. Biotechnol Bioeng. 2020 Feb;117(2):593-598. doi: 10.1002/bit.27199. Epub 2019 Nov 12. PubMed 31631317.
Backbone
  Vector backbone: pJ204
  Backbone size w/o insert (bp): 3000
  Total vector size (bp): 10240
  Vector type: Mammalian Expression
Growth in bacteria
  Bacterial resistance: Ampicillin, 100 μg/mL
  Growth temperature: 37°C
  Growth strain: DH5alpha
  Copy number: Unknown
Gene/Insert
  Gene/Insert name: VPR-dCas9-2A-ZsGreen-DR
  Species: Synthetic
  Insert size (bp): 7449
  Promoter: CMV
  Tag / fusion protein: VPR (N terminal on insert); ZsGreen1-DR (C terminal on insert)
  Cloning method: Unknown
  Sequencing primers: 5′ AGTCGGTGTGTTGACATTGATTATTGACTA; 3′ ACGCAAGTCCATAGAGCCCACCGCATCC
Resource information
  A portion of this plasmid was derived from a plasmid made by: VPR was cloned from Addgene plasmid # 68496
Terms and licenses: Academic/Nonprofit Terms; Industry Terms: Not Available to Industry
How to cite: VPR_dCas9 was a gift from Lasse Ebdrup Pedersen (Addgene plasmid # 134601 ; http://n2t.net/addgene:134601 ; RRID:Addgene_134601)
